>Addgene plasmid #161900 | Sticky-347c-3X | addgene full sequence | sequence record 331120 | Addgene NGS Result
GTAGACAGCTCTAGCACCGCTTAAACGCACGTACGCGCTGTCTACCGCGTTTTAACCGCCACTAGAAGCG
CTTACTAGTCTCCAGGCACGTGTGAGACCGGCACATGAAAAAAAAAAGCATGCTCGAGTATGAAAAAAAA
AACGCATCCCGGTGCCGAGGCCGCTCAATTGGTCGTAGACAGCTCTAGCACCGCTTAAACGCACGTACGC
GCTGTCTACCGCGTTTTAACCGCCACTAGAAGCGCTTACTAGTCTCCAGGCACGTGTGAGACCGGCACAT
GAAAAAAAAAACAGCGGTACCAGATCTCCAAGCTTGGCGTAATCATGGTCATAGCTGTTTCCTGTGTGAA
ATTGTTATCCGCTCACAATTCCACACAACATACGAGCCGGAAGCATAAAGTGTAAAGCCTGGGGTGCCTA
ATGAGTGAGCTAACTCACATTAATTGCGTTGCGCTCACTGCCCGCTTTCCAGTCGGGAAACCTGTCGTGC
CAGCTGCATTAATGAATCGGCCAACGCGCGGGGAGAGGCGGTTTGCGTATTGGGCGCTCTTCCGCTTCCT
CGCTCACTGACTCGCTGCGCTCGGTCGTTCGGCTGCGGCGAGCGGTATCAGCTCACTCAAAGGCGGTAAT
ACGGTTATCCACAGAATCAGGGGATAACGCAGGAAAGAACATGTGAGCAAAAGGCCAGCAAAAGGCCAGG
AACCGTAAAAAGGCCGCGTTGCTGGCGTTTTTCCATAGGCTCCGCCCCCCTGACGAGCATCACAAAAATC
GACGCTCAAGTCAGAGGTGGCGAAACCCGACAGGACTATAAAGATACCAGGCGTTTCCCCCTGGAAGCTC
CCTCGTGCGCTCTCCTGTTCCGACCCTGCCGCTTACCGGATACCTGTCCGCCTTTCTCCCTTCGGGAAGC
GTGGCGCTTTCTCATAGCTCACGCTGTAGGTATCTCAGTTCGGTGTAGGTCGTTCGCTCCAAGCTGGGCT
GTGTGCACGAACCCCCCGTTCAGCCCGACCGCTGCGCCTTATCCGGTAACTATCGTCTTGAGTCCAACCC
GGTAAGACACGACTTATCGCCACTGGCAGCAGCCACTGGTAACAGGATTAGCAGAGCGAGGTATGTAGGC
GGTGCTACAGAGTTCTTGAAGTGGTGGCCTAACTACGGCTACACTAGAAGAACAGTATTTGGTATCTGCG
CTCTGCTGAAGCCAGTTACCTTCGGAAAAAGAGTTGGTAGCTCTTGATCCGGCAAACAAACCACCGCTGG
TAGCGGTGGTTTTTTTGTTTGCAAGCAGCAGATTACGCGCAGAAAAAAAGGATCTCAAGAAGATCCTTTG
ATCTTTTCTACGGGGTCTGACGCTCAGTGGAACGAAAACTCACGTTAAGGGATTTTGGTCATGAGATTAT
CAAAAAGGATCTTCACCTAGATCCTTTTAAATTAAAAATGAAGTTTTAAATCAATCTAAAGTATATATGA
GTAAACTTGGTCTGACAGTTACCAATGCTTAATCAGTGAGGCACCTATCTCAGCGATCTGTCTATTTCGT
TCATCCATAGTTGCCTGACTCCCCGTCGTGTAGATAACTACGATACGGGAGGGCTTACCATCTGGCCCCA
GTGCTGCAATGATACCGCGAGACCCACGCTCACCGGCTCCAGATTTATCAGCAATAAACCAGCCAGCCGG
AAGGGCCGAGCGCAGAAGTGGTCCTGCAACTTTATCCGCCTCCATCCAGTCTATTAATTGTTGCCGGGAA
GCTAGAGTAAGTAGTTCGCCAGTTAATAGTTTGCGCAACGTTGTTGCCATTGCTACAGGCATCGTGGTGT
CACGCTCGTCGTTTGGTATGGCTTCATTCAGCTCCGGTTCCCAACGATCAAGGCGAGTTACATGATCCCC
CATGTTGTGCAAAAAAGCGGTTAGCTCCTTCGGTCCTCCGATCGTTGTCAGAAGTAAGTTGGCCGCAGTG
TTATCACTCATGGTTATGGCAGCACTGCATAATTCTCTTACTGTCATGCCATCCGTAAGATGCTTTTCTG
TGACTGGTGAGTACTCAACCAAGTCATTCTGAGAATAGTGTATGCGGCGACCGAGTTGCTCTTGCCCGGC
GTCAATACGGGATAATACCGCGCCACATAGCAGAACTTTAAAAGTGCTCATCATTGGAAAACGTTCTTCG
GGGCGAAAACTCTCAAGGATCTTACCGCTGTTGAGATCCAGTTCGATGTAACCCACTCGTGCACCCAACT
GATCTTCAGCATCTTTTACTTTCACCAGCGTTTCTGGGTGAGCAAAAACAGGAAGGCAAAATGCCGCAAA
AAAGGGAATAAGGGCGACACGGAAATGTTGAATACTCATACTCTTCCTTTTTCAATATTATTGAAGCATT
TATCAGGGTTATTGTCTCATGAGCGGATACATATTTGAATGTATTTAGAAAAATAAACAAATAGGGGTTC
CGCGCACATTTCCCCGAAAAGTGCCACCTGACGTCTAAGAAACCATTATTATCATGACATTAACCTATAA
AAATAGGCGTATCACGAGGCCCTTTCGTCTCGCGCGTTTCGGTGATGACGGTGAAAACCTCTGACACATG
CAGCTCCCGGAGACGGTCACAGCTTGTCTGTAAGCGGATGCCGGGAGCAGACAAGCCCGTCAGGGCGCGT
CAGCGGGTGTTGGCGGGTGTCGGGGCTGGCTTAACTATGCGGCATCAGAGCAGATTGTACTGAGAGTGCA
CCATATGCGGTGTGAAATACCGCACAGATGCGTAAGGAGAAAATACCGCATCAGGCGCCATTCGCCATTC
AGGCTGCGCAACTGTTGGGAAGGGCGATCGGTGCGGGCCTCTTCGCTATTACGCCAGCTGGCGAAAGGGG
GATGTGCTGCAAGGCGATTAAGTTGGGTAACGCCAGGGTTTTCCCAGTCACGACGTTGTAAAACGACGGC
CAGTGAATTCGAGCTCGGTACCCGGGGATCCGGTACCGCTGAAAAAAAAAACGCATCCCGGTGCCGAGGC
CGCTCAATTGGTCGTAGACAGCTCTAGCACCGCTTAAACGCACGTACGCGCTGTCTACCGCGTTTTAACC
GCCACTAGAAGCGCTTACTAGTCTCCAGGCACGTGTGAGACCGGCACATGAAAAAAAAAAGCATGCTCGA
GTATGAAAAAAAAAACGCATCCCGGTGCCGAGGCCGCTCAATTGGTCGTAGACAGCTCTAGCACCGCTTA
AACGCACGTACGCGCTGTCTACCGCGTTTTAACCGCCACTAGAAGCGCTTACTAGTCTCCAGGCACGTGT
GAGACCGGCACATGAAAAAAAAAACAGCGGTACCGCTGAAAAAAAAAACGCATCCCGGTGCCGAGGCCGC
TCAATTGGTCGTAGACAGCTCTAGCACCGCTTAAACGCACGTACGCGCTGTCTACCGCGTTTTAACCGCC
ACTAGAAGCGCTTACTAGTCTCCAGGCACGTGTGAGACCGGCACATGAAAAAAAAAAGCATGCTCGAGTA
TGAAAAAAAAAACGCATCCCGGTGCCGAGGCCGCTCAATTGGTCGTAGACAGCTCTAGCACCGCTTAAAC
GCACGTACGCGCTGTCTACCGCGTTTTAACCGCCACTAGAAGCGCTTACTAGTCTCCAGGCACGTGTGAG
ACCGGCACATGAAAAAAAAAACAGCGGTACCGCTGAAAAAAAAAACGCATCCCGGTGCCGAGGCCGCTCA
ATTGGTC
Features (pLannotate 1.2.2; 11 found; start..end, strand, type, name):
    352..368     -  protein_bind   lac operator: The lac repressor binds to the lac operator to inhibit transcription in E. coli. This inhibition can be relieved by adding lactose or isopropyl-β-D-thiogalactopyranoside (IPTG). lac repressor encoded by lacI
    376..406     -  promoter       lac promoter: promoter for the E. coli lac operon
    421..442     -  protein_bind   CAP binding site: CAP binding activates transcription in the presence of cAMP. E. coli catabolite activator protein
    455..547     -  CDS            lacI (fragment): lac repressor; lacI; The lac repressor binds to the lac operator to inhibit transcription in E. coli. This inhibition can be relieved by adding lactose or isopropyl-β-D-thiogalactopyranoside (IPTG).
    730..1318    -  rep_origin     ori: high-copy-number ColE1/pMB1/pBR322/pUC origin of replication
   1489..2349    -  CDS            AmpR: β-lactamase; bla; confers resistance to ampicillin, carbenicillin, and related antibiotics
   2350..2454    -  promoter       AmpR promoter: bla
   2549..2584    +  CDS            rop (fragment): Rop protein, which maintains plasmids at low copy number; rop
   2686..2785    +  misc_feature   bom (fragment): basis of mobility region from pBR322
   2791..2948    -  CDS            lacZα (fragment): LacZα fragment of β-galactosidase; lacZ fragment
   2945..2971    +  misc_feature   MCS (fragment): pUC18/19 multiple cloning site
