[The description below was written by a language model from this plasmid's Addgene catalogue record and pLannotate feature annotations shown in this document.]
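Description:
Sticky-347c-3X is a pUC19-based bacterial plasmid whose sole job is to act as a source of a defined DNA fragment for chromatin reconstitution, specifically for preparing dinucleosomes. It is catalogued as a bacterial vector for DNA production rather than as an expression construct. The fragment-bearing insert was placed between the BamHI and HindIII sites of the pUC19 polylinker by restriction cloning. The sequenced plasmid is 3,717 nt against a 2,710 bp backbone, so roughly 1 kb of non-vector DNA is present. The name suggests three copies of a 347 bp unit with cohesive ("sticky") ends. However, the record does not give the sequence identity, repeat arrangement or the enzymes used to release the fragment, so this remains an inference from the name and size.

The annotated features cover only the backbone, and the insert region itself carries no annotation. A high-copy ColE1/pUC origin drives replication in E. coli, and the β-lactamase gene with its own promoter provides ampicillin selection. The remaining features are standard pUC remnants: the lac promoter, lac operator and CAP binding site, short lacI, rop and bom fragments, and truncated pieces of lacZα and the multiple cloning site, consistent with interruption of the polylinker by the insert. M13 forward and reverse primer sites flank the cloning region for sequence verification. In practice the plasmid is amplified to high yield in bacteria, and the insert is excised to supply nucleosome-positioning DNA for assembling engineered chromatin structures with histone octamers.
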