Addgene plasmid #161900: Sticky-347c-3X
Purpose: (Empty Backbone) DNA fragment production for dinucleosome preparation
Depositing lab: Curt Davey. Depositing organization: Nanyang Technological University (NTU). Publication: Engineering nucleosomes for generating diverse chromatin assemblies. Adhireksan Z, Sharma D, Lee PL, Bao Q, Padavattan S, Shum WK, Davey GE, Davey CA. Nucleic Acids Res. 2021 Feb 15. pii: 6137298. doi: 10.1093/nar/gkab070. PubMed 33590100.
Backbone
  Vector backbone: pUC19
  Backbone manufacturer: Genscript
  Backbone size (bp): 2710
  Modifications to backbone: Cloned into the BamHI and HindIII sites of the pUC19 vector
  Vector type: Bacterial vector for DNA production
Growth in bacteria
  Bacterial resistance: Ampicillin, 100 μg/mL
  Growth temperature: 37°C
  Growth strain: DH5alpha
  Copy number: High Copy
Gene/Insert
  Cloning method: Restriction Enzyme
  Sequencing primers: 5′ M13 fwd; 3′ M13 rev
Terms and licenses: Academic/Nonprofit Terms; Industry Terms: Not Available to Industry
Depositor comments: Please cite the following article in any publications where this construct is utilized: doi: 10.1093/nar/gkab070 Z. Adhireksan, D. Sharma, P.L. Lee, Q. Bao, S. Padavattan, W.K. Shum, G.E. Davey & C.A. Davey. (2021). Engineering Nucleosomes for Generating Diverse Chromatin Assemblies. Nucleic Acids Res.
How to cite: Sticky-347c-3X was a gift from Curt Davey (Addgene plasmid # 161900 ; http://n2t.net/addgene:161900 ; RRID:Addgene_161900)
