>Addgene plasmid #161900 | Sticky-347c-3X | depositor partial sequence | sequence record 314016 | Three copies of Sticky-347c bp sequence is cloned into BamHI/HindIII of pUC19
GGATCCGGTACCGCTGAAAAAAAAAACGCATCCCGGTGCCGAGGCCGCTCAATTGGTCGTAGACAGCTCT
AGCACCGCTTAAACGCACGTACGCGCTGTCTACCGCGTTTTAACCGCCACTAGAAGCGCTTACTAGTCTC
CAGGCACGTGTGAGACCGGCACATGAAAAAAAAAAGCATGCTCGAGTATGAAAAAAAAAACGCATCCCGG
TGCCGAGGCCGCTCAATTGGTCGTAGACAGCTCTAGCACCGCTTAAACGCACGTACGCGCTGTCTACCGC
GTTTTAACCGCCACTAGAAGCGCTTACTAGTCTCCAGGCACGTGTGAGACCGGCACATGAAAAAAAAAAC
AGCGGTACCGCTGAAAAAAAAAACGCATCCCGGTGCCGAGGCCGCTCAATTGGTCGTAGACAGCTCTAGC
ACCGCTTAAACGCACGTACGCGCTGTCTACCGCGTTTTAACCGCCACTAGAAGCGCTTACTAGTCTCCAG
GCACGTGTGAGACCGGCACATGAAAAAAAAAAGCATGCTCGAGTATGAAAAAAAAAACGCATCCCGGTGC
CGAGGCCGCTCAATTGGTCGTAGACAGCTCTAGCACCGCTTAAACGCACGTACGCGCTGTCTACCGCGTT
TTAACCGCCACTAGAAGCGCTTACTAGTCTCCAGGCACGTGTGAGACCGGCACATGAAAAAAAAAACAGC
GGTACCGCTGAAAAAAAAAACGCATCCCGGTGCCGAGGCCGCTCAATTGGTCGTAGACAGCTCTAGCACC
GCTTAAACGCACGTACGCGCTGTCTACCGCGTTTTAACCGCCACTAGAAGCGCTTACTAGTCTCCAGGCA
CGTGTGAGACCGGCACATGAAAAAAAAAAGCATGCTCGAGTATGAAAAAAAAAACGCATCCCGGTGCCGA
GGCCGCTCAATTGGTCGTAGACAGCTCTAGCACCGCTTAAACGCACGTACGCGCTGTCTACCGCGTTTTA
ACCGCCACTAGAAGCGCTTACTAGTCTCCAGGCACGTGTGAGACCGGCACATGAAAAAAAAAACAGCGGT
ACCAGATCTCCAAGCTT
